Addgene plasmid #87889: pUC57 DYSF, alt exon 1, 5a, 40a
Purpose: research of alternative isoforms of the protein dysferlin
Depositing lab: Jain Foundation.
Backbone
  Vector backbone: pUC57 Kan
  Vector type: Bacterial Expression
Growth in bacteria
  Bacterial resistance: Kanamycin, 50 μg/mL
  Growth temperature: 37°C
  Growth strain: DH5alpha
  Copy number: High Copy
Gene/Insert
  Gene/Insert name: DYSF, alt exon 1, 5a, 40a
  Species: H. sapiens (human)
  Mutation: alternative isoforms, see comments
  Entrez Gene: DYSF (a.k.a. FER1L1, LGMD2B, LGMDR2, MMD1)
  Cloning method: Unknown
Terms and licenses: Academic/Nonprofit Terms; Industry Terms: Not Available to Industry
Depositor comments: There are alternative isoforms of the dysferlin protein. The insert contained in this plasmid is described as such: 1. Dysferlin can utilize exon 1 or alternative exon 1a to build a full protein. Therefore, which exon 1 has been included in the construct is noted. 2. Exons 5a, 17 and 40a are optional exons, so if the exon is listed, it is included in the name. 3. The remainder of the exons are not optional, and are included in all constructs.
How to cite: pUC57 DYSF, alt exon 1, 5a, 40a was a gift from Jain Foundation (Addgene plasmid # 87889 ; http://n2t.net/addgene:87889 ; RRID:Addgene_87889)
