[The description below was written by a language model from this plasmid's Addgene catalogue record and pLannotate feature annotations shown in this document.]
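Description:
pUC57 DYSF, alt exon 1, 5a, 40a is a high-copy bacterial cloning plasmid built on the pUC57 Kan backbone that carries a human dysferlin (DYSF) coding sequence representing one specific splice isoform. It is maintained in E. coli through the pUC/ColE1-type origin of replication and selected with kanamycin, conferred by an aminoglycoside phosphotransferase (KanR) gene driven by the bla (AmpR) promoter. The sequenced plasmid is about 9 kb, of which the DYSF open reading frame occupies roughly 6.35 kb. The remaining annotated features are typical pUC-family remnants: short fragments of lacI, rop and the bom region, and a lacZα fragment interrupted by the insert.

According to the depositor's naming scheme, dysferlin can begin with either exon 1 or an alternative first exon, and exons 5a, 17 and 40a are optional and are listed in the name only when present. This construct therefore uses the alternative exon 1, includes exons 5a and 40a, appears to lack exon 17, and contains all the constitutive exons. Although catalogued as a bacterial expression vector, the only promoter near the insert is the lac promoter with its operator and CAP binding site. This lies downstream of the DYSF sequence and faces the opposite strand, so it would not produce sense transcripts. No eukaryotic promoter, epitope tag or polyadenylation signal is annotated. The plasmid is thus best regarded as a storage and template source of this isoform's cDNA, for example for subcloning into expression vectors. The stated purpose is research on alternative isoforms of dysferlin, a calcium-sensing protein involved in sarcolemma repair in skeletal and cardiac muscle.
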