Features (pLannotate 1.2.2; 11 found; start..end, strand, type, name):
     70..6423    +  CDS            DYSF: DYSF_HUMAN - Also known as FER1L1. Experimental evidence at protein level: Swiss-Prot protein existence level 1. Key calcium ion sensor involved in the Ca(2+)-triggered synaptic vesicle-plasma membrane fusion. Plays a role in the sarcolemma repair mechanism of both skeletal muscle and cardiomyocytes that permits rapid resealing of membranes disrupted by mechanical stress (By similarity). From Homo sapiens (Human).
   6485..6501    -  protein_bind   lac operator: The lac repressor binds to the lac operator to inhibit transcription in E. coli. This inhibition can be relieved by adding lactose or isopropyl-β-D-thiogalactopyranoside (IPTG). lac repressor encoded by lacI
   6509..6539    -  promoter       lac promoter: promoter for the E. coli lac operon
   6554..6575    -  protein_bind   CAP binding site: CAP binding activates transcription in the presence of cAMP. E. coli catabolite activator protein
   6588..6680    -  CDS            lacI (fragment): lac repressor; lacI; The lac repressor binds to the lac operator to inhibit transcription in E. coli. This inhibition can be relieved by adding lactose or isopropyl-β-D-thiogalactopyranoside (IPTG).
   6863..7451    -  rep_origin     ori: high-copy-number ColE1/pMB1/pBR322/pUC origin of replication
   7622..8437    -  CDS            KanR: aminoglycoside phosphotransferase; aph(3')-Ia; confers resistance to kanamycin in bacteria or G418 (Geneticin®) in eukaryotes
   8438..8542    -  promoter       AmpR promoter: bla
   8637..8672    +  CDS            rop (fragment): Rop protein, which maintains plasmids at low copy number; rop
   8774..8873    +  misc_feature   bom (fragment): basis of mobility region from pBR322
   8879..53      -  CDS            lacZα (fragment) (across the origin): LacZα fragment of β-galactosidase; lacZ fragment
>Addgene plasmid #87889 | pUC57 DYSF, alt exon 1, 5a, 40a | addgene full sequence | sequence record 174216 | Addgene NGS Result
GGTAACGCCAGGGTTTTCCCAGTCACGACGTTGTAAAACGACGGCCAGTGAATTGACGCGTATTGGGATA
TGCTGAGGGTCTTCATCCTCTATGCCGAGAACGTCCACACACCCGACACCGACATCAGCGATGCCTACTG
CTCCGCGGTGTTTGCAGGGGTGAAGAAGAGAACCAAAGTCATCAAGAACAGCGTGAACCCTGTATGGAAT
GAGGGATTTGAATGGGACCTCAAGGGCATCCCCCTGGACCAGGGCTCTGAGCTTCATGTGGTGGTCAAAG
ACCATGAGACGATGGGGAGGAACAGGTTCCTGGGGGAAGCCAAGGTCCCACTCCGAGAGGTCCTCGCCAC
CCCTAGTCTGTCCGCCAGCTTCAATGCCCCCCTGCTGGACACCAAGAAGCAGCCCACAGGGGCCTCGCTG
GTCCTGCAGGTGTCCTACACACCGCTGCCTGGAGCTGTGCCCCTGTTCCCGCCCCCTACTCCTCTGGAGC
CCTCCCCGACTCTGCCTGACCTGGATGTAGTGGCAGGCGGGGGACAGAGCCGGGCCGAGACTTGGTCCCT
GCTCAGTGACAGCACCATGGACACGAGATACTCTGGAAAGAAGTGGCCGGCCCCCACGGACACAGGAGGA
GAGGAAGACACAGAGGACCAGGGACTCACTGGAGATGAGGCGGAGCCATTCCTGGATCAAAGCGGAGGCC
CGGGGGCTCCCACCACCCCAAGGAAACTACCTTCACGTCCTCCGCCCCACTACCCCGGGATCAAAAGAAA
GCGAAGTGCGCCTACATCTAGAAAGCTGCTGTCAGACAAACCGCAGGATTTCCAGATCAGGGTCCAGGTG
ATCGAGGGGCGCCAGCTGCCGGGGGTGAACATCAAGCCTGTGGTCAAGGTTACCGCTGCAGGGCAGACCA
AGCGGACGCGGATCCACAAGGGAAACAGCCCACTCTTCAATGAGACTCTTTTCTTCAACTTGTTTGACTC
TCCTGGGGAGCTGTTTGATGAGCCCATCTTTATCACGGTGGTAGACTCTCGTTCTCTCAGGACAGATGCT
CTCCTCGGGGAGTTCCGGATGGACGTGGGCACCATTTACAGAGAGCCCCGGCACGCCTATCTCAGGAAGT
GGCTGCTGCTCTCAGACCCTGATGACTTCTCTGCTGGGGCCAGAGGCTACCTGAAAACAAGCCTTTGTGT
GCTGGGGCCTGGGGACGAAGCGCCTCTGGAGAGAAAAGACCCCTCTGAAGACAAGGAGGACATTGAAAGC
AACCTGCTCCGGCCCACAGGCGTAGCCCTGCGAGGAGCCCACTTCTGCCTGAAGGTCTTCCGGGCCGAGG
ACTTGCCGCAGATGGACGATGCCGTGATGGACAACGTGAAACAGATCTTTGGCTTCGAGAGTAACAAGAA
GAACTTGGTGGACCCCTTTGTGGAGGTCAGCTTTGCGGGGAAAATGCTGTGCAGCAAGATCTTGGAGAAG
ACGGCCAACCCTCAGTGGAACCAGAACATCACACTGCCTGCCATGTTTCCCTCCATGTGCGAAAAAATGA
GGATTCGTATCATAGACTGGGACCGCCTGACTCACAATGACATCGTGGCTACCACCTACCTGAGTATGTC
GAAAATCTCTGCCCCTGGAGGAGAAATAGAAGTGGATGACTACCTGGGCTTCCTCCCCACTTTTGGGCCC
TGCTACATCAACCTCTATGGCAGTCCCAGAGAGTTCACAGGCTTCCCAGACCCCTACACAGAGCTCAACA
CAGGCAAGGGGGAAGGTGTGGCTTATCGTGGCCGGCTTCTGCTCTCCCTGGAGACCAAGCTGGTGGAGCA
CAGTGAACAGAAGGTGGAGGACCTTCCTGCGGATGACATCCTCCGGGTGGAGAAGTACCTTAGGAGGCGC
AAGTACTCCCTGTTTGCGGCCTTCTACTCAGCCACCATGCTGCAGGATGTGGATGACGCCATCCAGTTTG
AGGTCAGCATCGGGAACTACGGGAACAAGTTCGACATGACCTGCCTGCCGCTGGCCTCCACCACTCAGTA
CAGCCGTGCAGTCTTTGACGGGTGCCACTACTACTACCTACCCTGGGGTAACGTGAAACCCGTGGTGGTG
CTGTCATCCTACTGGGAGGACATCAGCCATAGAATCGAGACTCAGAACCAGCTGCTTGGGATTGCTGACC
GGCTGGAAGCTGGCCTGGAGCAGGTCCACCTGGCCCTGAAGGCGCAGTGCTCCACGGAGGACGTGGACTC
GCTGGTGGCTCAGCTGACGGATGAGCTCATCGCAGGCTGCAGCCAGCCTCTGGGTGACATCCATGAGACA
CCCTCTGCCACCCACCTGGACCAGTACCTGTACCAGCTGCGCACCCATCACCTGAGCCAAATCACTGAGG
CTGCCCTGGCCCTGAAGCTCGGCCACAGTGAGCTCCCTGCAGCTCTGGAGCAGGCGGAGGACTGGCTCCT
GCGTCTGCGTGCCCTGGCAGAGGAGCCCCAGAACAGCCTGCCGGACATCGTCATCTGGATGCTGCAGGGA
GACAAGCGTGTGGCATACCAGCGGGTGCCTGCCCACCAAGTCCTCTTCTCCCGGCGGGGTGCCAACTACT
GTGGCAAGAATTGTGGGAAGCTACAGACAATCTTTCTGAAATATCCGATGGAGAAGGTGCCTGGCGCCCG
GATGCCAGTGCAGATACGGGTCAAGCTGTGGTTTGGGCTCTCTGTGGATGAGAAGGAGTTCAACCAGTTT
GCTGAGGGGAAGCTGTCTGTCTTTGCTGAAACCTATGAGAACGAGACTAAGTTGGCCCTTGTTGGGAACT
GGGGCACAACGGGCCTCACCTACCCCAAGTTTTCTGACGTCACGGGCAAGATCAAGCTACCCAAGGACAG
CTTCCGCCCCTCGGCCGGCTGGACCTGGGCTGGAGATTGGTTCGTGTGCCCGGAGAAGACTCTGCTCCAT
GACATGGACGCCGGTCACCTGAGCTTCGTGGAAGAGGTGTTTGAGAACCAGACCCGGCTTCCCGGAGGCC
AGTGGATCTACATGAGTGACAACTACACCGATGTGAACGGGGAGAAGGTGCTTCCCAAGGATGACATTGA
GTGCCCACTGGGCTGGAAGTGGGAAGATGAGGAATGGTCCACAGACCTCAACCGGGCTGTCGATGAGCAA
GGCTGGGAGTATAGCATCACCATCCCCCCGGAGCGGAAGCCGAAGCACTGGGTCCCTGCTGAGAAGATGT
ACTACACACACCGACGGCGGCGCTGGGTGCGCCTGCGCAGGAGGGATCTCAGCCAAATGGAAGCACTGAA
AAGGCACAGGCAGGCGGAGGCGGAGGGCGAGGGCTGGGAGTACGCCTCTCTTTTTGGCTGGAAGTTCCAC
CTCGAGTACCGCAAGACAGATGCCTTCCGCCGCCGCCGCTGGCGCCGTCGCATGGAGCCACTGGAGAAGA
CGGGGCCTGCAGCTGTGTTTGCCCTTGAGGGGGCCCTGGGCGGCGTGATGGATGACAAGAGTGAAGATTC
CATGTCCGTCTCCACCTTGAGCTTCGGTGTGAACAGACCCACGATTTCCTGCATATTCGACTATGGGAAC
CGCTACCATCTACGCTGCTACATGTACCAGGCCCGGGACCTGGCTGCGATGGACAAGGACTCTTTTTCTG
ATCCCTATGCCATCGTCTCCTTCCTGCACCAGAGCCAGAAGACGGTGGTGGTGAAGAACACCCTTAACCC
CACCTGGGACCAGACGCTCATCTTCTACGAGATCGAGATCTTTGGCGAGCCGGCCACAGTTGCTGAGCAA
CCGCCCAGCATTGTGGTGGAGCTGTACGACCATGACACTTATGGTGCAGACGAGTTTATGGGTCGCTGCA
TCTGTCAACCGAGTCTGGAACGGATGCCACGGCTGGCCTGGTTCCCACTGACGAGGGGCAGCCAGCCGTC
GGGGGAGCTGCTGGCCTCTTTTGAGCTCATCCAGAGAGAGAAGCCGGCCATCCACCATATTCCTGGTTTT
GAGGTGCAGGAGACATCAAGGATCCTGGATGAGTCTGAGGACACAGACCTGCCCTACCCACCACCCCAGA
GGGAGGCCAACATCTACATGGTTCCTCAGAACATCAAGCCAGCGCTCCAGCGTACCGCCATCGAGATCCT
GGCATGGGGCCTGCGGAACATGAAGAGTTACCAGCTGGCCAACATCTCCTCCCCCAGCCTCGTGGTAGAG
TGTGGGGGCCAGACGGTGCAGTCCTGTGTCATCAGGAACCTCCGGAAGAACCCCAACTTTGACATCTGCA
CCCTCTTCATGGAAGTGATGCTGCCCAGGGAGGAGCTCTACTGCCCCCCCATCACCGTCAAGGTCATCGA
TAACCGCCAGTTTGGCCGCCGGCCTGTGGTGGGCCAGTGTACCATCCGCTCCCTGGAGAGCTTCCTGTGT
GACCCCTACTCGGCGGAGAGTCCATCCCCACAGGGTGGCCCAGACGATGTGAGCCTACTCAGTCCTGGGG
AAGACGTGCTCATCGACATTGATGACAAGGAGCCCCTCATCCCCATCCAGCTTGCAGACGGTCTGTCGAG
CTTGGCCCCCACTAACACGGCTTCTCCTCCATCCAGTCCTCATGAGGAAGAGTTCATCGATTGGTGGAGC
AAATTCTTTGCCTCCATAGGGGAGAGGGAAAAGTGCGGCTCCTACCTGGAGAAGGATTTTGACACCCTGA
AGGTCTATGACACACAGCTGGAGAATGTGGAGGCCTTTGAGGGCCTGTCTGACTTTTGTAACACCTTCAA
GCTGTACCGGGGCAAGACGCAGGAGGAGACAGAAGATCCATCTGTGATTGGTGAATTTAAGGGCCTCTTC
AAAATTTATCCCCTCCCAGAAGACCCAGCCATCCCCATGCCCCCAAGACAGTTCCACCAGCTGGCCGCCC
AGGGACCCCAGGAGTGCTTGGTCCGTATCTACATTGTCCGAGCATTTGGCCTGCAGCCCAAGGACCCCAA
TGGAAAGTGTGATCCTTACATCAAGATCTCCATAGGGAAGAAATCAGTGAGTGACCAGGATAACTACATC
CCCTGCACGCTGGAGCCCGTATTTGGAAAGATGTTCGAGCTGACCTGCACTCTGCCTCTGGAGAAGGACC
TAAAGATCACTCTCTATGACTATGACCTCCTCTCCAAGGACGAAAAGATCGGTGAGACGGTCGTCGACCT
GGAGAACAGGCTGCTGTCCAAGTTTGGGGCTCGCTGTGGACTCCCACAGACCTACTGTGTCTCTGGACCG
AACCAGTGGCGGGACCAGCTCCGCCCCTCCCAGCTCCTCCACCTCTTCTGCCAGCAGCATAGAGTCAAGG
CACCTGTGTACCGGACAGACCGTGTAATGTTTCAGGATAAAGAATATTCCATTGAAGAGATAGAGGCTGG
CAGGATCCCAAACCCACACCTGGGCCCAGTGGAGGAGCGTCTGGCTCTGCATGTGCTTCAGCAGCAGGGC
CTGGTCCCGGAGCACGTGGAGTCACGGCCCCTCTACAGCCCCCTGCAGCCAGACATCGAGCAGGGGAAGC
TGCAGATGTGGGTCGACCTATTTCCGAAGGCCCTGGGGCGGCCTGGACCTCCCTTCAACATCACCCCACG
GAGAGCCAGAAGGTTTTTCCTGCGTTGTATTATCTGGAATACCAGAGATGTGATCCTGGATGACCTGAGC
CTCACGGGGGAGAAGATGAGCGACATTTATGTGAAAGGTTGGATGATTGGCTTTGAAGAACACAAGCAAA
AGACAGACGTGCATTATCGTTCCCTGGGAGGTGAAGGCAACTTCAACTGGAGGTTCATTTTCCCCTTCGA
CTACCTGCCAGCTGAGCAAGTCTGTACCATTGCCAAGAAGGATGCCTTCTGGAGGCTGGACAAGACTGAG
AGCAAAATCCCAGCACGAGTGGTGTTCCAGATCTGGGACAATGACAAGTTCTCCTTTGATGATTTTCTGG
GCTCCCTGCAGCTCGATCTCAACCGCATGCCCAAGCCAGCCAAGACAGCCAAGAAGTGCTCCTTGGACCA
GCTGGATGATGCTTTCCACCCAGAATGGTTTGTGTCCCTTTTTGAGCAGAAAACAGTGAAGGGCTGGTGG
CCCTGTGTAGCAGAAGAGGGTGAGAAGAAAATACTGGCGGGCAAGCTGGAAATGACCTTGGAGATTGTAG
CAGAGAGTGAGCATGAGGAGCGGCCTGCTGGCCAGGGCCGGGATGAGCCCAACATGAACCCTAAGCTTGA
GGACCCAAGGCGCCCCGACACCTCCTTCCTGTGGTTTACCTCCCCATACAAGACCATGAAGTTCATCCTG
TGGCGGCGTTTCCGGTGGGCCATCATCCTCTTCATCATCCTCTTCATCCTGCTGCTGTTCCTGGCCATCT
TCATCTACGCCTTCCCGAACTATGCTGCCATGAAGCTGGTGAAGCCCTTCAGCTGAATCCCAATGGCGCG
CCGAGCTTGGCTCGAGCATGGTCATAGCTGTTTCCTGTGTGAAATTGTTATCCGCTCACAATTCCACACA
ACATACGAGCCGGAAGCATAAAGTGTAAAGCCTGGGGTGCCTAATGAGTGAGCTAACTCACATTAATTGC
GTTGCGCTCACTGCCCGCTTTCCAGTCGGGAAACCTGTCGTGCCAGCTGCATTAATGAATCGGCCAACGC
GCGGGGAGAGGCGGTTTGCGTATTGGGCGCTCTTCCGCTTCCTCGCTCACTGACTCGCTGCGCTCGGTCG
TTCGGCTGCGGCGAGCGGTATCAGCTCACTCAAAGGCGGTAATACGGTTATCCACAGAATCAGGGGATAA
CGCAGGAAAGAACATGTGAGCAAAAGGCCAGCAAAAGGCCAGGAACCGTAAAAAGGCCGCGTTGCTGGCG
TTTTTCCATAGGCTCCGCCCCCCTGACGAGCATCACAAAAATCGACGCTCAAGTCAGAGGTGGCGAAACC
CGACAGGACTATAAAGATACCAGGCGTTTCCCCCTGGAAGCTCCCTCGTGCGCTCTCCTGTTCCGACCCT
GCCGCTTACCGGATACCTGTCCGCCTTTCTCCCTTCGGGAAGCGTGGCGCTTTCTCATAGCTCACGCTGT
AGGTATCTCAGTTCGGTGTAGGTCGTTCGCTCCAAGCTGGGCTGTGTGCACGAACCCCCCGTTCAGCCCG
ACCGCTGCGCCTTATCCGGTAACTATCGTCTTGAGTCCAACCCGGTAAGACACGACTTATCGCCACTGGC
AGCAGCCACTGGTAACAGGATTAGCAGAGCGAGGTATGTAGGCGGTGCTACAGAGTTCTTGAAGTGGTGG
CCTAACTACGGCTACACTAGAAGAACAGTATTTGGTATCTGCGCTCTGCTGAAGCCAGTTACCTTCGGAA
AAAGAGTTGGTAGCTCTTGATCCGGCAAACAAACCACCGCTGGTAGCGGTGGTTTTTTTGTTTGCAAGCA
GCAGATTACGCGCAGAAAAAAAGGATCTCAAGAAGATCCTTTGATCTTTTCTACGGGGTCTGACGCTCAG
TGGAACGAAAACTCACGTTAAGGGATTTTGGTCATGAGATTATCAAAAAGGATCTTCACCTAGATCCTTT
TAAATTAAAAATGAAGTTTTAAATCAATCTAAAGTATATATGAGTAAACTTGGTCTGACAGTTAGAAAAA
CTCATCGAGCATCAAATGAAACTGCAATTTATTCATATCAGGATTATCAATACCATATTTTTGAAAAAGC
CGTTTCTGTAATGAAGGAGAAAACTCACCGAGGCAGTTCCATAGGATGGCAAGATCCTGGTATCGGTCTG
CGATTCCGACTCGTCCAACATCAATACAACCTATTAATTTCCCCTCGTCAAAAATAAGGTTATCAAGTGA
GAAATCACCATGAGTGACGACTGAATCCGGTGAGAATGGCAAAAGTTTATGCATTTCTTTCCAGACTTGT
TCAACAGGCCAGCCATTACGCTCGTCATCAAAATCACTCGCATCAACCAAACCGTTATTCATTCGTGATT
GCGCCTGAGCGAGACGAAATACGCGATCGCTGTTAAAAGGACAATTACAAACAGGAATCGAATGCAACCG
GCGCAGGAACACTGCCAGCGCATCAACAATATTTTCACCTGAATCAGGATATTCTTCTAATACCTGGAAT
GCTGTTTTCCCAGGGATCGCAGTGGTGAGTAACCATGCATCATCAGGAGTACGGATAAAATGCTTGATGG
TCGGAAGAGGCATAAATTCCGTCAGCCAGTTTAGTCTGACCATCTCATCTGTAACATCATTGGCAACGCT
ACCTTTGCCATGTTTCAGAAACAACTCTGGCGCATCGGGCTTCCCATACAATCGATAGATTGTCGCACCT
GATTGCCCGACATTATCGCGAGCCCATTTATACCCATATAAATCAGCATCCATGTTGGAATTTAATCGCG
GCCTAGAGCAAGACGTTTCCCGTTGAATATGGCTCATACTCTTCCTTTTTCAATATTATTGAAGCATTTA
TCAGGGTTATTGTCTCATGAGCGGATACATATTTGAATGTATTTAGAAAAATAAACAAATAGGGGTTCCG
CGCACATTTCCCCGAAAAGTGCCACCTGACGTCTAAGAAACCATTATTATCATGACATTAACCTATAAAA
ATAGGCGTATCACGAGGCCCTTTCGTCTCGCGCGTTTCGGTGATGACGGTGAAAACCTCTGACACATGCA
GCTCCCGGAGACGGTCACAGCTTGTCTGTAAGCGGATGCCGGGAGCAGACAAGCCCGTCAGGGCGCGTCA
GCGGGTGTTGGCGGGTGTCGGGGCTGGCTTAACTATGCGGCATCAGAGCAGATTGTACTGAGAGTGCACC
ATATGCGGTGTGAAATACCGCACAGATGCGTAAGGAGAAAATACCGCATCAGGCGCCATTCGCCATTCAG
GCTGCGCAACTGTTGGGAAGGGCGATCGGTGCGGGCCTCTTCGCTATTACGCCAGCTGGCGAAAGGGGGA
TGTGCTGCAAGGCGATTAAGTTG
