>Addgene plasmid #87889 | pUC57 DYSF, alt exon 1, 5a, 40a | depositor partial sequence | sequence record 171357 | pUC57 DYSF, alt exon 1, 5a, 40a sequence 6357 bps
ATGCTGAGGGTCTTCATCCTCTATGCCGAGAACGTCCACACACCCGACACCGACATCAGCGATGCCTACT
GCTCCGCGGTGTTTGCAGGGGTGAAGAAGAGAACCAAAGTCATCAAGAACAGCGTGAACCCTGTATGGAA
TGAGGGATTTGAATGGGACCTCAAGGGCATCCCCCTGGACCAGGGCTCTGAGCTTCATGTGGTGGTCAAA
GACCATGAGACGATGGGGAGGAACAGGTTCCTGGGGGAAGCCAAGGTCCCACTCCGAGAGGTCCTCGCCA
CCCCTAGTCTGTCCGCCAGCTTCAATGCCCCCCTGCTGGACACCAAGAAGCAGCCCACAGGGGCCTCGCT
GGTCCTGCAGGTGTCCTACACACCGCTGCCTGGAGCTGTGCCCCTGTTCCCGCCCCCTACTCCTCTGGAG
CCCTCCCCGACTCTGCCTGACCTGGATGTAGTGGCAGGCGGGGGACAGAGCCGGGCCGAGACTTGGTCCC
TGCTCAGTGACAGCACCATGGACACGAGATACTCTGGAAAGAAGTGGCCGGCCCCCACGGACACAGGAGG
AGAGGAAGACACAGAGGACCAGGGACTCACTGGAGATGAGGCGGAGCCATTCCTGGATCAAAGCGGAGGC
CCGGGGGCTCCCACCACCCCAAGGAAACTACCTTCACGTCCTCCGCCCCACTACCCCGGGATCAAAAGAA
AGCGAAGTGCGCCTACATCTAGAAAGCTGCTGTCAGACAAACCGCAGGATTTCCAGATCAGGGTCCAGGT
GATCGAGGGGCGCCAGCTGCCGGGGGTGAACATCAAGCCTGTGGTCAAGGTTACCGCTGCAGGGCAGACC
AAGCGGACGCGGATCCACAAGGGAAACAGCCCACTCTTCAATGAGACTCTTTTCTTCAACTTGTTTGACT
CTCCTGGGGAGCTGTTTGATGAGCCCATCTTTATCACGGTGGTAGACTCTCGTTCTCTCAGGACAGATGC
TCTCCTCGGGGAGTTCCGGATGGACGTGGGCACCATTTACAGAGAGCCCCGGCACGCCTATCTCAGGAAG
TGGCTGCTGCTCTCAGACCCTGATGACTTCTCTGCTGGGGCCAGAGGCTACCTGAAAACAAGCCTTTGTG
TGCTGGGGCCTGGGGACGAAGCGCCTCTGGAGAGAAAAGACCCCTCTGAAGACAAGGAGGACATTGAAAG
CAACCTGCTCCGGCCCACAGGCGTAGCCCTGCGAGGAGCCCACTTCTGCCTGAAGGTCTTCCGGGCCGAG
GACTTGCCGCAGATGGACGATGCCGTGATGGACAACGTGAAACAGATCTTTGGCTTCGAGAGTAACAAGA
AGAACTTGGTGGACCCCTTTGTGGAGGTCAGCTTTGCGGGGAAAATGCTGTGCAGCAAGATCTTGGAGAA
GACGGCCAACCCTCAGTGGAACCAGAACATCACACTGCCTGCCATGTTTCCCTCCATGTGCGAAAAAATG
AGGATTCGTATCATAGACTGGGACCGCCTGACTCACAATGACATCGTGGCTACCACCTACCTGAGTATGT
CGAAAATCTCTGCCCCTGGAGGAGAAATAGAAGTGGATGACTACCTGGGCTTCCTCCCCACTTTTGGGCC
CTGCTACATCAACCTCTATGGCAGTCCCAGAGAGTTCACAGGCTTCCCAGACCCCTACACAGAGCTCAAC
ACAGGCAAGGGGGAAGGTGTGGCTTATCGTGGCCGGCTTCTGCTCTCCCTGGAGACCAAGCTGGTGGAGC
ACAGTGAACAGAAGGTGGAGGACCTTCCTGCGGATGACATCCTCCGGGTGGAGAAGTACCTTAGGAGGCG
CAAGTACTCCCTGTTTGCGGCCTTCTACTCAGCCACCATGCTGCAGGATGTGGATGACGCCATCCAGTTT
GAGGTCAGCATCGGGAACTACGGGAACAAGTTCGACATGACCTGCCTGCCGCTGGCCTCCACCACTCAGT
ACAGCCGTGCAGTCTTTGACGGGTGCCACTACTACTACCTACCCTGGGGTAACGTGAAACCCGTGGTGGT
GCTGTCATCCTACTGGGAGGACATCAGCCATAGAATCGAGACTCAGAACCAGCTGCTTGGGATTGCTGAC
CGGCTGGAAGCTGGCCTGGAGCAGGTCCACCTGGCCCTGAAGGCGCAGTGCTCCACGGAGGACGTGGACT
CGCTGGTGGCTCAGCTGACGGATGAGCTCATCGCAGGCTGCAGCCAGCCTCTGGGTGACATCCATGAGAC
ACCCTCTGCCACCCACCTGGACCAGTACCTGTACCAGCTGCGCACCCATCACCTGAGCCAAATCACTGAG
GCTGCCCTGGCCCTGAAGCTCGGCCACAGTGAGCTCCCTGCAGCTCTGGAGCAGGCGGAGGACTGGCTCC
TGCGTCTGCGTGCCCTGGCAGAGGAGCCCCAGAACAGCCTGCCGGACATCGTCATCTGGATGCTGCAGGG
AGACAAGCGTGTGGCATACCAGCGGGTGCCTGCCCACCAAGTCCTCTTCTCCCGGCGGGGTGCCAACTAC
TGTGGCAAGAATTGTGGGAAGCTACAGACAATCTTTCTGAAATATCCGATGGAGAAGGTGCCTGGCGCCC
GGATGCCAGTGCAGATACGGGTCAAGCTGTGGTTTGGGCTCTCTGTGGATGAGAAGGAGTTCAACCAGTT
TGCTGAGGGGAAGCTGTCTGTCTTTGCTGAAACCTATGAGAACGAGACTAAGTTGGCCCTTGTTGGGAAC
TGGGGCACAACGGGCCTCACCTACCCCAAGTTTTCTGACGTCACGGGCAAGATCAAGCTACCCAAGGACA
GCTTCCGCCCCTCGGCCGGCTGGACCTGGGCTGGAGATTGGTTCGTGTGCCCGGAGAAGACTCTGCTCCA
TGACATGGACGCCGGTCACCTGAGCTTCGTGGAAGAGGTGTTTGAGAACCAGACCCGGCTTCCCGGAGGC
CAGTGGATCTACATGAGTGACAACTACACCGATGTGAACGGGGAGAAGGTGCTTCCCAAGGATGACATTG
AGTGCCCACTGGGCTGGAAGTGGGAAGATGAGGAATGGTCCACAGACCTCAACCGGGCTGTCGATGAGCA
AGGCTGGGAGTATAGCATCACCATCCCCCCGGAGCGGAAGCCGAAGCACTGGGTCCCTGCTGAGAAGATG
TACTACACACACCGACGGCGGCGCTGGGTGCGCCTGCGCAGGAGGGATCTCAGCCAAATGGAAGCACTGA
AAAGGCACAGGCAGGCGGAGGCGGAGGGCGAGGGCTGGGAGTACGCCTCTCTTTTTGGCTGGAAGTTCCA
CCTCGAGTACCGCAAGACAGATGCCTTCCGCCGCCGCCGCTGGCGCCGTCGCATGGAGCCACTGGAGAAG
ACGGGGCCTGCAGCTGTGTTTGCCCTTGAGGGGGCCCTGGGCGGCGTGATGGATGACAAGAGTGAAGATT
CCATGTCCGTCTCCACCTTGAGCTTCGGTGTGAACAGACCCACGATTTCCTGCATATTCGACTATGGGAA
CCGCTACCATCTACGCTGCTACATGTACCAGGCCCGGGACCTGGCTGCGATGGACAAGGACTCTTTTTCT
GATCCCTATGCCATCGTCTCCTTCCTGCACCAGAGCCAGAAGACGGTGGTGGTGAAGAACACCCTTAACC
CCACCTGGGACCAGACGCTCATCTTCTACGAGATCGAGATCTTTGGCGAGCCGGCCACAGTTGCTGAGCA
ACCGCCCAGCATTGTGGTGGAGCTGTACGACCATGACACTTATGGTGCAGACGAGTTTATGGGTCGCTGC
ATCTGTCAACCGAGTCTGGAACGGATGCCACGGCTGGCCTGGTTCCCACTGACGAGGGGCAGCCAGCCGT
CGGGGGAGCTGCTGGCCTCTTTTGAGCTCATCCAGAGAGAGAAGCCGGCCATCCACCATATTCCTGGTTT
TGAGGTGCAGGAGACATCAAGGATCCTGGATGAGTCTGAGGACACAGACCTGCCCTACCCACCACCCCAG
AGGGAGGCCAACATCTACATGGTTCCTCAGAACATCAAGCCAGCGCTCCAGCGTACCGCCATCGAGATCC
TGGCATGGGGCCTGCGGAACATGAAGAGTTACCAGCTGGCCAACATCTCCTCCCCCAGCCTCGTGGTAGA
GTGTGGGGGCCAGACGGTGCAGTCCTGTGTCATCAGGAACCTCCGGAAGAACCCCAACTTTGACATCTGC
ACCCTCTTCATGGAAGTGATGCTGCCCAGGGAGGAGCTCTACTGCCCCCCCATCACCGTCAAGGTCATCG
ATAACCGCCAGTTTGGCCGCCGGCCTGTGGTGGGCCAGTGTACCATCCGCTCCCTGGAGAGCTTCCTGTG
TGACCCCTACTCGGCGGAGAGTCCATCCCCACAGGGTGGCCCAGACGATGTGAGCCTACTCAGTCCTGGG
GAAGACGTGCTCATCGACATTGATGACAAGGAGCCCCTCATCCCCATCCAGCTTGCAGACGGTCTGTCGA
GCTTGGCCCCCACTAACACGGCTTCTCCTCCATCCAGTCCTCATGAGGAAGAGTTCATCGATTGGTGGAG
CAAATTCTTTGCCTCCATAGGGGAGAGGGAAAAGTGCGGCTCCTACCTGGAGAAGGATTTTGACACCCTG
AAGGTCTATGACACACAGCTGGAGAATGTGGAGGCCTTTGAGGGCCTGTCTGACTTTTGTAACACCTTCA
AGCTGTACCGGGGCAAGACGCAGGAGGAGACAGAAGATCCATCTGTGATTGGTGAATTTAAGGGCCTCTT
CAAAATTTATCCCCTCCCAGAAGACCCAGCCATCCCCATGCCCCCAAGACAGTTCCACCAGCTGGCCGCC
CAGGGACCCCAGGAGTGCTTGGTCCGTATCTACATTGTCCGAGCATTTGGCCTGCAGCCCAAGGACCCCA
ATGGAAAGTGTGATCCTTACATCAAGATCTCCATAGGGAAGAAATCAGTGAGTGACCAGGATAACTACAT
CCCCTGCACGCTGGAGCCCGTATTTGGAAAGATGTTCGAGCTGACCTGCACTCTGCCTCTGGAGAAGGAC
CTAAAGATCACTCTCTATGACTATGACCTCCTCTCCAAGGACGAAAAGATCGGTGAGACGGTCGTCGACC
TGGAGAACAGGCTGCTGTCCAAGTTTGGGGCTCGCTGTGGACTCCCACAGACCTACTGTGTCTCTGGACC
GAACCAGTGGCGGGACCAGCTCCGCCCCTCCCAGCTCCTCCACCTCTTCTGCCAGCAGCATAGAGTCAAG
GCACCTGTGTACCGGACAGACCGTGTAATGTTTCAGGATAAAGAATATTCCATTGAAGAGATAGAGGCTG
GCAGGATCCCAAACCCACACCTGGGCCCAGTGGAGGAGCGTCTGGCTCTGCATGTGCTTCAGCAGCAGGG
CCTGGTCCCGGAGCACGTGGAGTCACGGCCCCTCTACAGCCCCCTGCAGCCAGACATCGAGCAGGGGAAG
CTGCAGATGTGGGTCGACCTATTTCCGAAGGCCCTGGGGCGGCCTGGACCTCCCTTCAACATCACCCCAC
GGAGAGCCAGAAGGTTTTTCCTGCGTTGTATTATCTGGAATACCAGAGATGTGATCCTGGATGACCTGAG
CCTCACGGGGGAGAAGATGAGCGACATTTATGTGAAAGGTTGGATGATTGGCTTTGAAGAACACAAGCAA
AAGACAGACGTGCATTATCGTTCCCTGGGAGGTGAAGGCAACTTCAACTGGAGGTTCATTTTCCCCTTCG
ACTACCTGCCAGCTGAGCAAGTCTGTACCATTGCCAAGAAGGATGCCTTCTGGAGGCTGGACAAGACTGA
GAGCAAAATCCCAGCACGAGTGGTGTTCCAGATCTGGGACAATGACAAGTTCTCCTTTGATGATTTTCTG
GGCTCCCTGCAGCTCGATCTCAACCGCATGCCCAAGCCAGCCAAGACAGCCAAGAAGTGCTCCTTGGACC
AGCTGGATGATGCTTTCCACCCAGAATGGTTTGTGTCCCTTTTTGAGCAGAAAACAGTGAAGGGCTGGTG
GCCCTGTGTAGCAGAAGAGGGTGAGAAGAAAATACTGGCGGGCAAGCTGGAAATGACCTTGGAGATTGTA
GCAGAGAGTGAGCATGAGGAGCGGCCTGCTGGCCAGGGCCGGGATGAGCCCAACATGAACCCTAAGCTTG
AGGACCCAAGGCGCCCCGACACCTCCTTCCTGTGGTTTACCTCCCCATACAAGACCATGAAGTTCATCCT
GTGGCGGCGTTTCCGGTGGGCCATCATCCTCTTCATCATCCTCTTCATCCTGCTGCTGTTCCTGGCCATC
TTCATCTACGCCTTCCCGAACTATGCTGCCATGAAGCTGGTGAAGCCCTTCAGCTGA
